Addgene plasmid #8970: pcDNA3-FLAG-Fos Y345A
Depositing lab: John Blenis. Depositing organization: Harvard Medical School. Publication: Molecular interpretation of ERK signal duration by immediate early gene products. Murphy LO, Smith S, Chen RH, Fingar DC, Blenis J. Nat Cell Biol. 2002 Aug . 4(8):556-64. 10.1038/ncb822 PubMed 12134156.
Backbone
  Vector backbone: pcDNA3.1
  Backbone size w/o insert (bp): 5400
  Vector type: Mammalian Expression
  Selectable markers: Neomycin (select with G418)
Growth in bacteria
  Bacterial resistance: Ampicillin, 100 μg/mL
  Growth temperature: 37°C
  Growth strain: DH5alpha
  Copy number: High Copy
Gene/Insert
  Gene/Insert name: c-Fos (alt name: Fos)
  Species: R. norvegicus (rat)
  Insert size (bp): 1200
  Mutation: Y345A
  Entrez Gene: Fos (a.k.a. c-fos)
  Tag / fusion protein: FLAG (N terminal on insert)
  Cloning method: Restriction Enzyme; 5′ cloning site EcoRI (not destroyed); 3′ cloning site EcoRI (not destroyed)
  Sequencing primers: 5′ T7
Terms and licenses: Academic/Nonprofit Terms; Industry Terms: Not Available to Industry
Depositor comments: Mutation in c-Fos DEF domain (FTYP).
How to cite: pcDNA3-FLAG-Fos Y345A was a gift from John Blenis (Addgene plasmid # 8970 ; http://n2t.net/addgene:8970 ; RRID:Addgene_8970)
