[The description below was written by a language model from this plasmid's Addgene catalogue record.]
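Description:
pcDNA3-FLAG-Fos Y345A is a mammalian expression plasmid built on a pcDNA3.1 backbone of about 5.4 kb. It is maintained as a high-copy plasmid in E. coli under ampicillin selection, and it carries a neomycin resistance marker so that transfected mammalian cells can be selected with G418. The record does not name the promoter. Vectors of the pcDNA3 family normally drive the insert from the CMV immediate-early promoter, with an adjacent T7 promoter, which fits the T7 primer listed for 5′ sequencing. No feature table is provided, so the individual backbone elements cannot be confirmed from the record.

The insert is rat c-Fos (Fos), roughly 1.2 kb, cloned as an EcoRI fragment with both sites preserved. Because the same enzyme flanks both ends, the cloning was non-directional. The protein carries an N-terminal FLAG epitope, which allows detection and immunoprecipitation with anti-FLAG antibodies and distinguishes it from endogenous Fos. The coding sequence contains a Y345A substitution, which the depositor notes lies in the DEF domain of c-Fos (the FTYP motif). DEF domains are generally understood to be docking sites for ERK MAP kinases, so replacing the tyrosine with alanine is expected to impair this interaction.

The associated publication concerns how immediate early gene products interpret the duration of ERK signalling. The construct is therefore suited to transient or stable expression of a docking-site mutant of c-Fos, presumably for comparison with wild-type FLAG-Fos in studies of ERK-dependent phosphorylation, stability and function of the protein.
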