>Addgene plasmid #8970 | pcDNA3-FLAG-Fos Y345A | addgene partial sequence | sequence record 17496 | 8970 with BGH-rev
GGTGACTATAGAATAGGGCCCTCTAGATGCATGCTCGAGCGGCCGCCAGTGTGATGGATATCTGCAGAAT
TCCTCGAGGGAAGACGTGTTTCTCCTCTCTGTAATGCACCAGCTCAGTCAGTGCCGGCTGCCCTGCCTTC
TCTGACTGCTCACAGGGCTAGCAGTGTGGGCGAGCTCAGTGAGTCAGAGGAGGGCTCGTTGCTGCTGCTG
CCCTTTCGGTGGGCAGCTGCGCAGCTAGGGAAGGAGTCAGCCTCGGGGGCGGTGAAGACAAAGGAAGACG
TATAGGTAGTGCAGCTGGGAGTGCAGGTGACAACGGGAGTGCACAGGGGCTCCAGCTCTGTGACCATGGG
CCCCATCCCCAGGGAACTGCTGTGCAGAGGCTCCCAGTCTGCTGCATAGAAGGAACCAGACAGGTCCACA
TCTGGCACAGAGCGGGCAGTCTCCGAGCCACTGGGCCTAGATGATGCCGGAAACAAGAAGTCATCAAAGG
GTTCAGCCTTCAGCTCCATGTTGCTAATGTTCTTGACCGGCTCCAAGGATGGCTTGGGCTCAGGGTCATT
GAGAAGAGGCAGGGTGAAGGCCTCCTCAGACTCTGGGGTGGTAGCCTCAGGCAGACCCCCAGTCAAGTCC
AGGGAGGTCACAGACATCTCCTCTGGGAAGCCCAGGTCATTGGGGATCTTGCAGGCAGGTCGGTGGGCTG
CCAAAATAAACTCCAGTTTTTCCTTCTCTTTCAGTAGATTGGCAATCTCGGTCTGCAACGCAGACTTCTC
GTCTTCAAGTTGATCTGTCTCCGCTTGGAGCGTATCTGTCAGCTCCCTCCTCCGATTCCGGCACTTGGCT
GCAGCCATCTTATTCCTTTCCCTTCGGATTCTCCGTTTCTCTTCCTCTTCAGGAGATAGCTGCTCTACTT
TGCCCCTTCTGCCGAT
