>Addgene plasmid #8970 | pcDNA3-FLAG-Fos Y345A | addgene partial sequence | sequence record 17497 | 8970 with CMV-F
TCTGGCTAACTAGAGAACCCACTGCTTACTGGCTTATCGAAATTAATANNNNNNNNNATAGGGAGACCCA
AGCTTGGTACCGAGCTCGGATCCACTAGTAACGGCCGCCAGTGTGCTGGAATTCACCATGGACTACAAAG
ACGATGACGACAAGTTCTCGGGTTTCAACGCGGACTACGAGGCGTCATCCTCCCGCTGCAGTAGCGCCTC
CCCGGCCGGGGACAGCCTTTCCTACTACCATTCCCCAGCCGACTCCTTCTCCAGCATGGGCTCCCCTGTC
AACACACAGGACTTTTGCGCAGATCTGTCCGTCTCTAGTGCCAACTTTATCCCCACGGTGACAGCCATCT
CCACCAGCCCAGACCTGCAGTGGCTGGTGCAGCCCACTCTGGTCTCCTCCGTGGCCCCATCGCAGACCAG
AGCGCCCCATCCTTACGGACTCCCCACCCCGTCGACCGGGGCTTACGCCAGAGCGGGAGTGGTGAAGACC
ATGTCAGGCGGCAGAGCGCAGAGCATCGGCAGAAGGGGCAAAGTAGAGCAGCTATCTCCTGAAGAGGAAG
AGAAACGGAGAATCCGAAGGGAAAGGAATAAGATGGCTGCAGCCNAGTGCCGGAATCGGANGAGGGAGCT
GACAGATACGCTCCAAGCGGANACAGATCAACTTGAAGACGAGAAGTCTGCGTTGCANACCGAGANTGCC
AATCTACTGAAAGAGAANGAAAAACTGGAGTTTATTTTGGNAGCCCNNCGACCTGCCTGCAAGATCCCCA
ATGACCTGGGCT
